>Addgene plasmid #244799 | CL20_mEGFP_Vidr_032 | addgene full sequence | sequence record 488261 | Addgene NGS Result
TTGAGATCCTTTTTTTCTGCGCGTAATCTGCTGCTTGCAAACAAAAAAACCACCGCTACCAGCGGTGGTT
TGTTTGCCGGATCAAGAGCTACCAACTCTTTTTCCGAAGGTAACTGGCTTCAGCAGAGCGCAGATACCAA
ATACTGTTCTTCTAGTGTAGCCGTAGTTAGGCCACCACTTCAAGAACTCTGTAGCACCGCCTACATACCT
CGCTCTGCTAATCCTGTTACCAGTGGCTGCTGCCAGTGGCGATAAGTCGTGTCTTACCGGGTTGGACTCA
AGACGATAGTTACCGGATAAGGCGCAGCGGTCGGGCTGAACGGGGGGTTCGTGCACACAGCCCAGCTTGG
AGCGAACGACCTACACCGAACTGAGATACCTACAGCGTGAGCTATGAGAAAGCGCCACGCTTCCCGAAGG
GAGAAAGGCGGACAGGTATCCGGTAAGCGGCAGGGTCGGAACAGGAGAGCGCACGAGGGAGCTTCCAGGG
GGAAACGCCTGGTATCTTTATAGTCCTGTCGGGTTTCGCCACCTCTGACTTGAGCGTCGATTTTTGTGAT
GCTCGTCAGGGGGGCGGAGCCTATGGAAAAACGCCAGCAACGCGGCCTTTTTACGGTTCCTGGCCTTTTG
CTGGCCTTTTGCTCACATGTTCTTTCCTGCGTTATCCCCTGATTCTGTGGATAACCGTATTACCGCCTTT
GAGTGAGCTGATACCGCTCGCCGCAGCCGAACGACCGAGCGCAGCGAGTCAGTGAGCGAGGAAGCGGAAG
AGCGCCCAATACGCAAACCGCCTCTCCCCGCGCGTTGGCCGATTCATTAATGCAGCGGATCCAGACATGA
TAAGATACATTGATGAGTTTGGACAAACCACAACTAGAATGCAGTGAAAAAAATGCTTTATTTGTGAAAT
TTGTGATGCTATTGCTTTATTTGTAACCATTATAAGCTGCAATAAACAAGTTAGCTTTTTGCAAAAGCCT
AGGCCTCCAAAAAAGCCTCCTCACTACTTCTGGAATAGCTCAGAGGCCGAGGCGGCCTCGGCCTCTGCAT
AAATAAAAAAAATTAGTCAGCCATGGGGCGGAGAATGGGCGGAACTGGGCGGAGTTAGGGGCGGGATGGG
CGGAGTTAGGGGCGGGACTATGGTTGCTGACTAATTGAGATGCGGATCCGCTGGCACGACAGGTTTCCCG
ACTGGAAAGCGGGCAGTGAGCGCAACGCAATTAATGTGAGTTAGCTCACTCATTAGGCACCCCAGGCTTT
ACACTTTATGCTTCCGGCTCGTATGTTGTGTGGAATTGTGAGCGGATAACAATTTCACACAGGAAACAGC
TATGACCATGATTACGCCAAGCTTGGGCTGCAGGTCGAGGGATCTCCATAAGAGAAGAGGGACAGCTATG
ACTGGGAGTAGTCAGGAGAGGAGGAAAAATCTGGCTAGTAAAACATGTAAGGAAAATTTTAGGGATGTTA
AAGAAAAAAATAACACAAAACAAAATATAAAAAAAATCTAACCTCAAGTCAAGGCTTTTCTATGGAATAA
GGAATGGACAGCAGGGGGCTGTTTCATATACTGATGACCTCTTTATAGCCAACCTTTGTTCATGGCAGCC
AGCATATGGGCATATGTTGCCAAACTCTAAACCAAATACTCATTCTGATGTTTTAAATGATTTGCCCTCC
CATATGTCCTTCCGAGTGAGAGACACAAAAAATTCCAACACACTATTGCAATGAAAATAAATTTCCTTTA
TTAGCCAGAAGTCAGATGCTCAAGGGGCTTCATGATGTCCCCATAATTTTTGGCAGAGGGAAAAAGATCT
GCTAGCTCGAGCAGCTGAAGCTTTATTGAGGCTTAAGCAGTGGGTTCCCTAGTTAGCCAGAGAGCTCCCA
GGCTCAGATCTGGTCTAACCAGAGAGACCCAGTACAGGCAAAAAGCAGATCTTGTCTTCTTTGGGAGTGA
ATTAGCCCTTCCAGTCCCCCCTTTTCTTTTAAAAAGTGGCTAAGATCTACAGCTGCCTTGTAAGTCATTG
GTCTTAAAGGTACCGTAATCTTATCTAGAACCGGTTCATTCTAAGTCAGAGTCTGAGTCTTCAGAAGAAG
AGGAAACCTGAAGATCCTCGTAAAGAACGCTCGGGGGAACACGCACACATGGGGCTTCTGATTTTTCGGA
GACATGGGGCGATTGTGCCAAAAATGCGCCCGGTTTTTCGGGCGAATGAAAGCTGGGGGCGGCCAACAAA
CTGGACGACCAGCGCCCGTTCTCAAGGCGACGAAACAGAACACGCAAGGGTTGTGCCCCATCATGGGAGG
CTGCGGGATGGTGCGACATCGTACAAGCCTGCGCGGTAGGTAAGCAGGGACGACTATGAGGTGGCTGGCG
ATCTACTGACGGTACTTGTGCGGGTGTGCGACGACCCATTTGCGGACTGGTAGACGGTCCTAACTCAGTC
GCAGCAGGTGGAGGCTGAAGGTTCTCGGGTGCTCCCAACTCACCGCCTTGAATTGCAGACTCAGGAATTT
GAAACGGGCCCAGGCGAGGTTTCTTGGGGAAGTTCAAGCATGCTTGGATTGGCGCTTGTGCAGGGCGTTT
TGCACCCGGTCCGAACGACAAGTTCGAACCCAAACCTAAGCTATGGGTAGCTGCCGGGGGACAAGGTTGT
GACGTAACAGCAGGGCGCTTGTCCTGTGCCTGCGGACGTGCCGCTTGAAGCAAACCATGGGTTTTGGACG
CGGCTTGCGGAACTTCACGACAGTCTCCCTCTGGACGAGAATGGGTTGGCTTGACTACCAGCAAAGGTTC
GCGGCCTTGGTGACGAACAGCTGGCTGCGGCATGTCTGCAGCGGCACCCGTTTGACGCTCTTTGGGACCA
AGAGATGAAGATGAAGATAAGGACGCTTTGCGAAGGGGAGACAGAGAGGCCAGTACTGAGCCACGCCCAC
TCATTTCCGTGGCCGAACGGTCAGCTAACACGGGGTCTAAACGGGGGCGCTTGCTAGTTGTATGCACAGG
CATGGGGCCACTGGCTACGCGTAAGTAGTCACTTGGTTCCGTGGAGCCCTTACCATTCGGCAGTGGCTTC
TCGGGTGGCTTTCCACTAAACATGTGAAGTAATGCTTTGCGCTGCGGGTCCTGCTGGCGTGGGCGCTCCT
CTTTTTCTCCCTTATCTTTGTTAAGTGGGCCTGGATTTGCTTCAACACGCGGTTTCCACGGCTTCAAGTT
CTCTTTACCTTCTTTTTTGCCCAGCGTAGCAGGAACCAGCGCCGCCTTCCAGCATTTCATTGGGCAACGA
GTACTACGCGCAGTGTGTCCAAAAGCTCCGCAATTCTTACATTTTAAGCGGGGGTCCTCCTCATCCGGAG
GGGGTGCACGAGGTCCTACCGGCGCACGGCGCTGTTTTTGCAGGGTTTGCGCGCGGACTAAGCGTTTAGC
CCATGATGTCGGATCACGGCGAGCCATCATCCGGGAAGCGGCCGCACTTCCCCCGGAGCCTCCGCTTCCG
CCCTTGTACAGCTCGTCCATGCCGAGAGTGATCCCGGCGGCGGTCACGAACTCCAGCAGGACCATGTGAT
CGCGCTTCTCGTTGGGGTCTTTGCTCAGCTTGGACTGGGTGCTCAGGTAGTGGTTGTCGGGCAGCAGCAC
GGGGCCGTCGCCGATGGGGGTGTTCTGCTGGTAGTGGTCGGCGAGCTGCACGCTGCCGTCCTCGATGTTG
TGGCGGATCTTGAAGTTCACCTTGATGCCGTTCTTCTGCTTGTCGGCCATGATATAGACGTTGTGGCTGT
TGTAGTTGTACTCCAGCTTGTGCCCCAGGATGTTGCCGTCCTCCTTGAAGTCGATGCCCTTCAGCTCGAT
GCGGTTCACCAGGGTGTCGCCCTCGAACTTCACCTCGGCGCGGGTCTTGTAGTTGCCGTCGTCCTTGAAG
AAGATGGTGCGCTCCTGGACGTAGCCTTCGGGCATGGCGGACTTGAAGAAGTCGTGCTGCTTCATGTGGT
CGGGGTAGCGGCTGAAGCACTGCACGCCGTAGGTCAGGGTGGTCACGAGGGTGGGCCAGGGCACGGGCAG
CTTGCCGGTGGTGCAGATGAACTTCAGGGTCAGCTTGCCGTAGGTGGCATCGCCCTCGCCCTCGCCGGAC
ACGCTGAACTTGTGGCCGTTTACGTCGCCGTCCAGCTCGACCAGGATGGGCACCACCCCGGTGAACAGCT
CCTCGCCCTTGCTCACCATGGTGGCGACCGGTGGATCCCGGGCCCGCGGTACCGTCGACTGCAGAATTCG
GTTCACTAAACGAGCCCGGTTCACTAAACGAGCTCTGCTTATATAGACCTCCCACCGTACACGCCTACCG
CCCATTTGCGTCAATGGGGCGGAGTTGTTACGACATTTTGGAAAGTCCCGTTGATTTTGGTGCCAAAACA
AACTCCCATTGACGTCAATGGGGTGGAGACTTGGAAATCCCCGTGAGTCAAACCGCTATCCACGCCCATT
GATGTACTGCCAAAACCGCATCACCATGGTAATAGCGATGACTAATACGTAGATGTACTGCCAAGTAGGA
AAGTCCCATAAGGTCATGTACTGGGCATAATGCCAGGCGGGCCATTTACCGTCATTGACGTCAATAGGGG
GCGTACTTGGCATATGATACACTTGATGTACTGCCAAGTGGGCAGTTTACCGTAAATACTCCACCCATTG
ACGTCAATGGAAAGTCCCTATTGGCGTTACTATGGGAACATACGTCATTATTGACGTCAATGGGCGGGGG
TCGTTGGGCGGTCAGCCAGGCGGGCCATTTACCGTAAGTTATGTAACGCGGAACTCCATATATGGGCTAT
GAACTAATGACCCCGTAATTGATTACTATTAATAACTAGCACGCGTTCGAAGCTTGAGCTCGGTCCCCTC
GGGGTTGGGAGGTGGGTCTGAAACGATAATGGTGAATATCCCTGCCTAACTCTATTCACTATAGAAAGTA
CAGCAAAAACTATTCTTAAACCTACCAAGCCTCCTACTATCATTATGAATAATTTTATATACCACAGCCA
ATTTGTTATGTTAAACCAATTCCACAAACTTGCCCATTTATCTAATTCCAATAATTCTTGTTCATTCTTT
TCTTGCTGGTTTTGCGATTCTTCAATTAAGGAGTGTATTAAGCTTGTGTAATTGTTAATTTCTCTGTCCC
ACTCCATCCAGGTCGTGTGATTCCAAATCTGTTCCAGAGATTTATTACTCCAACTAGCATTCCAAGGCAC
AGCAGTGGTGCAAATGAGTTTTCCAGAGCAACCCCAAATCCCCAGGAGCTGTTGATCCTTTAGGTATCTT
TCCACAGCCAGGATTCTTGCCTGGAGCTGCTTGATGCCCCAGACTGTGAGTTGCAACAGATGCTGTTGCG
CCTCAATAGCCCTCAGCAAATTGTTCTGCTGCTGCACTATACCAGACAATAATTGTCTGGCCTGTACCGT
CAGCGTCATTGACGCTGCGCCCATAGTGCTTCCTGCTGCTCCCAAGAACCCAAGGAACAAAGCTCCTATT
CCCACTGCTCTTTTTTCTCTCTGCACCACTCTTCTCTTTGCCTTGGTGGGTGCTACTCCTAATGGTTCAA
TTTTTACTACTTTATATTTATATAATTCACTTCTCCAATTGTCCCTCATATCTCCTCCTTATGGTGTTTT
ACTAAACTTTTCCATGTTCTAATCCTCATCCTGTCTACTTGCCACACAATCATCACCTGCCATCTGTTTT
CCATAATCCCTAATGATCTTTGCTTTTCTTCTTGGCACTACTTTTATGTCACTATTATCTTGTATTACTA
CTGCCCCTTCACCTTTCCAGAGGAGCTTTGCTGGTCCTTTCCAAAGTGGATTTCTGCTGTCCCTGTAATA
AACCCGAAAATTTTGAATTTTTGTAATTTGTTTTTGTAATTCTTTAGTTTGTATGTCTGTTGCTATTATG
TCTACTATTCTTTCCCCTGCACTGTACCCCCCAATCCCCCCTTTTCTTTTAAAATTGTGGATGAATACTG
CCATTTGTACTGCTGTCTTAAGATGTTCAGCCTGATCTCTTACCTGTCCTATAATTTTCTTTAATTCTTT
ATTCATAGATTCTACTACTCCTTGACTTTGGGGATTGTAGGGAATTTCCAGGTCTGAAGATCCTGCTGCT
TGCTGTGCTTTTTTCTTACTTTTGTTTTGCTCTTCCTCTATCTTGTCTAAAGCTTCCTTGGTGTCTTTTA
TCTCTATCCTTTGATGCACACAATAGAGGGTTGCTACTGTATTATATAATGATCTAAGTTCTTCTGATCC
TGTCTGAAGGGATGGTTGTAGCTGTCCCAGTATTTGTCTACAGCCTTCTGATGTTTCTAACAGGCCAGTA
TTAACTGCGAATCGTTCTAGCTCCCTGCTTGCCCATACTATATGTTTTAATTTATATTTTTTCTTTCCCC
CTGGCCTTAACCGAATTTTTTCCCATCGCGATCTAATTCTCCCCCGCTTAATACTGACGCTCTCGCACCC
ATCTCTCTCCTTCTAGCCTCCGCTAGTCAAAATTTTTGGCGTACTCACCAGTCGCCGCCCCTCGCCTCTT
GCCGTGCGCGCTTCAGCAAGCCGAGTCCTGCGTCGAGAGAGCTCCTCTGGTTTCCCTTTCGCTTTCAAGT
CCCTGTTCGGGCGCCACTGCTAGAGATTTTCCACACTGACTAAAAGGGTCTGAGGGATCTCTAGTTACCA
GAGTCACACAACAGACGGGCACACACTACTTGAAGCACTCAAGGCAAGCTTTATTGAGGCTTAAGCAGTG
GGTTCCCTAGTTAGCCAGAGAGCTCCCAGGCTCAGATCTGGTCTAACCAGAGAGACCCAGTACAGGCAAA
AAGCAGCTGCTTATATGCAGGATCTGAGGGCTCGCCACTCCCCAGTCCCGCCCAGGCCACGCCTCCCATG
GTAATAGCGATGACTAATACGTAGATGTACTGCCAAGTAGGAAAGTCCCATAAGGTCATGTACTGGGCAT
AATGCCAGGCGGGCCATTTACCGTCATTGACGTCAATAGGGGGCGTACTTGGCATATGATACACTTGATG
TACTGCCAAGTGGGCAGTTTACCGTAAATACTCCACCCATTGACGTCAATGGAAAGTCCCTATTGGCGTT
ACTATGGGAACATACGTCATTATTGACGTCAATGGGCGGGGGTCGTTGGGCGGTCAGCCAGGCGGGCCAT
TTACCGTAAGTTATGTAACGCGGAACTCCATATATGGGCTATGAACTAATGACCCCGTAATTGATTACTA
TTAATAACTAGTCAATAATCAATGTCGACCCAGGTGGCACTTTTCGGGGAAATGTGCGCGGAACCCCTAT
TTGTTTATTTTTCTAAATACATTCAAATATGTATCCGCTCATGAGACAATAACCCTGATAAATGCTTCAA
TAATATTGAAAAAGGAAGAGTATGAGTATTCAACATTTCCGTGTCGCCCTTATTCCCTTTTTTGCGGCAT
TTTGCCTTCCTGTTTTTGCTCACCCAGAAACGCTGGTGAAAGTAAAAGATGCTGAAGATCAGTTGGGTGC
ACGAGTGGGTTACATCGAACTGGATCTCAACAGCGGTAAGATCCTTGAGAGTTTTCGCCCCGAAGAACGT
TTTCCAATGATGAGCACTTTTAAAGTTCTGCTATGTGGCGCGGTATTATCCCGTATTGACGCCGGGCAAG
AGCAACTCGGTCGCCGCATACACTATTCTCAGAATGACTTGGTTGAGTACTCACCAGTCACAGAAAAGCA
TCTTACGGATGGCATGACAGTAAGAGAATTATGCAGTGCTGCCATAACCATGAGTGATAACACTGCGGCC
AACTTACTTCTGACAACGATCGGAGGACCGAAGGAGCTAACCGCTTTTTTGCACAACATGGGGGATCATG
TAACTCGCCTTGATCGTTGGGAACCGGAGCTGAATGAAGCCATACCAAACGACGAGCGTGACACCACGAT
GCCTGTAGCAATGGCAACAACGTTGCGCAAACTATTAACTGGCGAACTACTTACTCTAGCTTCCCGGCAA
CAATTAATAGACTGGATGGAGGCGGATAAAGTTGCAGGACCACTTCTGCGCTCGGCCCTTCCGGCTGGCT
GGTTTATTGCTGATAAATCTGGAGCCGGTGAGCGTGGGTCTCGCGGTATCATTGCAGCACTGGGGCCAGA
TGGTAAGCCCTCCCGTATCGTAGTTATCTACACGACGGGGAGTCAGGCAACTATGGATGAACGAAATAGA
CAGATCGCTGAGATAGGTGCCTCACTGATTAAGCATTGGTAACTGTCAGACCAAGTTTACTCATATATAC
TTTAGATTGATTTAAAACTTCATTTTTAATTTAAAAGGATCTAGGTGAAGATCCTTTTTGATAATCTCAT
GACCAAAATCCCTTAACGTGAGTTTTCGTTCCACTGAGCGTCAGACCCCGTAGAAAAGATCAAAGGATCT
TC
Features (pLannotate 1.2.2; 29 found; start..end, strand, type, name):
      1..589     +  rep_origin     ori: high-copy-number ColE1/pMB1/pBR322/pUC origin of replication
    772..826     +  CDS            lacI (fragment): lac repressor; lacI; The lac repressor binds to the lac operator to inhibit transcription in E. coli. This inhibition can be relieved by adding lactose or isopropyl-β-D-thiogalactopyranoside (IPTG).
    828..962     -  polyA_signal   SV40 poly(A) signal: SV40 polyadenylation signal
    982..1117    -  rep_origin     SV40 ori: SV40 origin of replication
   1141..1163    -  promoter       SV40 promoter (fragment): SV40 enhancer and early promoter
   1170..1209    +  CDS            lacI (fragment): lac repressor; lacI; The lac repressor binds to the lac operator to inhibit transcription in E. coli. This inhibition can be relieved by adding lactose or isopropyl-β-D-thiogalactopyranoside (IPTG).
   1222..1243    +  protein_bind   CAP binding site: CAP binding activates transcription in the presence of cAMP. E. coli catabolite activator protein
   1258..1288    +  promoter       lac promoter: promoter for the E. coli lac operon
   1296..1312    +  protein_bind   lac operator: The lac repressor binds to the lac operator to inhibit transcription in E. coli. This inhibition can be relieved by adding lactose or isopropyl-β-D-thiogalactopyranoside (IPTG). lac repressor encoded by lacI
   1697..1752    -  polyA_signal   β-globin poly(A) signal: rabbit β-globin polyadenylation signal (Gil and Proudfoot, 1987)
   1838..1973    -  LTR            3' LTR (ΔU3) (fragment): self-inactivating 3' long terminal repeat (LTR) from HIV-1
   1975..2043    -  CDS            nef (fragment): NEF_HV1Z2 - Experimental evidence at protein level: Swiss-Prot protein existence level 1. Extracellular Nef protein targets CD4(+) T-lymphocytes for apoptosis by interacting with CXCR4 surface receptors. From Human immunodeficiency virus type 1 group M subtype D (isolate Z2/CDC-Z34) (HIV-1).
   2069..3460    -  CDS            FAM90A1: F90A1_HUMAN - Experimental evidence at protein level: Swiss-Prot protein existence level 1. From Homo sapiens (Human).
   3503..4219    -  CDS            mEGFP: mEGFP is a basic (constitutively fluorescent) green fluorescent protein published in 2002, derived from Aequorea victoria. It has moderate acid sensitivity.
   4233..4270    -  misc_feature   MCS (fragment): multiple cloning site
   4269..4285    -  promoter       tight TRE promoter (fragment): Tet-responsive promoter PTight, consisting of seven tet operator sequences followed by the minimal CMV promoter
   4301..4504    -  promoter       CMV promoter: human cytomegalovirus (CMV) immediate early promoter
   4505..4808    -  enhancer       CMV enhancer: human cytomegalovirus immediate early enhancer
   4876..4892    -  misc_feature   MCS (fragment): multiple cloning site
   4892..4917    -  CDS            Rev (fragment): human immunodeficiency virus 1 (HIV-1) Rev protein; rev; enhances nuclear export of unspliced and incompletely spliced viral mRNAs
   5294..5527    -  misc_feature   RRE: The Rev response element (RRE) of HIV-1 allows for Rev-dependent mRNA export from the nucleus to the cytoplasm.
   5661..5744    -  CDS            vif (fragment): VIF_HV1BR - Experimental evidence at protein level: Swiss-Prot protein existence level 1. Counteracts the innate antiviral activity of host APOBEC3F and APOBEC3G. Forms a complex with host APOBEC3F and APOBEC3G thus preventing the entry of these lethally hypermutating enzymes into progeny virions. Recruits an active E3 ubiquitin ligase complex composed of elongin BC, CUL5, and RBX2 to induce polyubiquitination of APOBEC3G and APOBEC3F. In turn, they are directed to the 26S proteasome for degradation. Vif interaction with APOBEC3G also blocks its cytidine deaminase activity in a proteasome-inde
   5887..6004    -  misc_feature   cPPT/CTS: central polypurine tract and central termination sequence of HIV-1
   6153..6512    -  CDS            HIV-1 gag (fragment): gag protein from human immunodeficiency virus 1; gag
   6496..6621    -  misc_feature   HIV-1 Ψ: packaging signal of human immunodeficiency virus type 1
   6668..6925    -  LTR            5' LTR (truncated): truncated 5' long terminal repeat (LTR) from HIV-1
   6927..7306    -  enhancer       CMV enhancer: human cytomegalovirus immediate early enhancer
   7337..7441    +  promoter       AmpR promoter: bla
   7442..8302    +  CDS            AmpR: β-lactamase; bla; confers resistance to ampicillin, carbenicillin, and related antibiotics
