[The description below was written by a language model from this plasmid's Addgene catalogue record and pLannotate feature annotations shown in this document.]
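Description:
CL20_mEGFP_Vidr_032 is an 8.5 kb mammalian expression plasmid built on the CL20 backbone. The repository lists it simply as a mammalian expression vector, but the annotated features show the architecture of a self-inactivating HIV-1 lentiviral transfer vector. It is propagated in E. coli through a high-copy ColE1/pUC origin and selected with ampicillin via the β-lactamase gene. Use of a recombination-deficient strain for growth is consistent with the presence of repeated LTR sequences. The viral cassette begins with a CMV enhancer fused to a truncated 5' LTR, which would drive Tat-independent genomic RNA production. This is followed by the Ψ packaging signal with a gag fragment, the cPPT/CTS, the Rev response element, and a U3-deleted 3' LTR. A rabbit β-globin polyadenylation signal lies downstream. An SV40 origin and poly(A) signal and remnants of lac regulatory sequences sit in the plasmid backbone.

Within the viral cassette, an internal CMV enhancer/promoter drives a fusion of monomeric EGFP placed at the N terminus of Vidr_032. This insert is an unmutated human intrinsically disordered region that the depositor describes as residues 1–464 of F90AE. The automated annotation labels this roughly 1.4 kb coding region as the paralogue FAM90A1, presumably reflecting sequence similarity within the FAM90A family rather than a different insert. No mammalian selection marker is annotated, so mEGFP fluorescence is the only readout of expression. The construct is meant for expressing the fluorescently tagged IDR in mammalian cells. The associated study concerns protein condensate formation and its links to RNA biology, which suggests the fusion is used to image the region's localisation and condensate-forming behaviour.
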