Addgene plasmid #244799: CL20_mEGFP_Vidr_032
Purpose: Express mEGFP-tagged intrinsically disordered protein (IDR), Vidr_032, derived from human protein F90AE
Depositing lab: Richard Kriwacki. Depositing organization: St. Jude Children's Research Hospital. Publication: Proteome-wide computational analyses reveal links between protein condensate formation and RNA biology. Maiti S, Tripathi S, Baggett DW, Phillips AH, Park CG, Wang J, Wahiduzzaman, Freyaldenhoven WT, Kinger S, Pioso BJ, Bollinger JC, Somjee R, Lang B, Babu MM, Kriwacki RW. Sci Adv. 2025 Dec 5;11(49):eady1420. doi: 10.1126/sciadv.ady1420. Epub 2025 Dec 3. PubMed 41337585.
Backbone
  Vector backbone: CL20
  Vector type: Mammalian Expression
Growth in bacteria
  Bacterial resistance: Ampicillin, 100 μg/mL
  Growth temperature: 37°C
  Growth strain: NEB Stable
  Copy number: High Copy
Gene/Insert
  Gene/Insert name: Vidr_032
  Species: H. sapiens (human)
  Mutation: Unmutated
  Tag / fusion protein: monomeric EGFP (N terminal on insert)
  Cloning method: Restriction Enzyme; 5′ cloning site Unknown (unknown if destroyed)
Terms and licenses: Academic/Nonprofit Terms; Industry Terms: Not Available to Industry
Depositor comments: F90AE_1_464
How to cite: CL20_mEGFP_Vidr_032 was a gift from Richard Kriwacki (Addgene plasmid # 244799 ; http://n2t.net/addgene:244799 ; RRID:Addgene_244799)
